Addgene plasmid #239893: LLP971
Purpose: CaMV 35S-SynPro-06 engineered promoter driving the expression of Renilla luciferase
Depositing lab: Ryan Lister. Depositing organization: University of Western Australia. Publication: CRISPRi-based circuits to control gene expression in plants. Khan MA, Herring G, Zhu JY, Oliva M, Fourie E, Johnston B, Zhang Z, Potter J, Pineda L, Pflueger J, Swain T, Pflueger C, Lloyd JPB, Secco D, Small I, Kidd BN, Lister R. Nat Biotechnol. 2025 Mar;43(3):416-430. doi: 10.1038/s41587-024-02236-w. Epub 2024 May 20. PubMed 38769424.
Backbone
  Vector backbone: pBluescript SK(+)
  Vector type: Synthetic Biology
Growth in bacteria
  Bacterial resistance: Ampicillin, 100 μg/mL
  Growth temperature: 30°C
  Growth strain: DH5alpha
  Copy number: High Copy
Gene/Insert
  Gene/Insert name: CaMV 35S-SynPro-06::Rluc (alt name: Other genes: NOS::Fluc)
  Species: Synthetic
  Mutation: N/A
  Tag / fusion protein: PEST on C-terminus of Rluc (C terminal on insert)
  Cloning method: Restriction Enzyme; 5′ cloning site Unknown (unknown if destroyed)
Terms and licenses: Academic/Nonprofit Terms; Industry Terms: Not Available to Industry
How to cite: LLP971 was a gift from Ryan Lister (Addgene plasmid # 239893 ; http://n2t.net/addgene:239893 ; RRID:Addgene_239893)
