[The description below was written by a language model from this plasmid's Addgene catalogue record and pLannotate feature annotations shown in this document.]
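Description:
LLP971 is a 7.3 kb dual-luciferase reporter plasmid for plant synthetic biology, built on the pBluescript SK(+) backbone. It is propagated in E. coli through a high-copy ColE1/pUC-type origin and selected with ampicillin via the AmpR β-lactamase gene. The backbone also retains the f1 phage origin, remnants of lacZα and the lac promoter/operator region, and the flanking T7 and T3 promoters. No T-DNA borders or plant selection marker are annotated, so the plasmid appears suited to direct, transient delivery into plant cells rather than Agrobacterium-mediated transformation, although the record does not state the delivery route.

The test cassette consists of an engineered CaMV 35S promoter variant, designated SynPro-06 and annotated as a 35S promoter fragment, driving Renilla luciferase. The Rluc coding region is interrupted by the potato ST-LS1 IV2 intron, which restricts functional expression to eukaryotic cells able to splice it. A C-terminal PEST degradation tag shortens reporter half-life so that changes in promoter activity are reflected more quickly. The short segment immediately after Rluc that is annotated as a DREB2A fragment probably corresponds to this PEST tag, but the record does not confirm that. The cassette ends with a CaMV poly(A) signal followed by a synthetic poly(A) signal and an RNA polymerase II pause site, which insulate it from the downstream unit.

That second unit is a NOS promoter driving intron-containing firefly luciferase (luc+) with a NOS terminator, again followed by a synthetic poly(A)/pause element. It serves as an internal normaliser. The Rluc/Fluc ratio reports SynPro-06 activity, in the context of work on CRISPRi-based gene circuits in plants.
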