Features (pLannotate 1.2.2; 25 found; start..end, strand, type, name):
    728..802     +  CDS            DREB2A (fragment): DRE2A_ARATH - Also known as ERF045. Experimental evidence at protein level: Swiss-Prot protein existence level 1. Transcriptional activator that binds specifically to the DNA sequence 5'-[AG]CCGAC-3'. Binding to the C-repeat/DRE element mediates high salinity- and dehydration-inducible transcription. From Arabidopsis thaliana (Mouse-ear cress).
    879..1038    +  polyA_signal   CaMV poly(A) signal (fragment): cauliflower mosaic virus polyadenylation signal
   1050..1098    +  polyA_signal   poly(A) signal: synthetic polyadenylation signal
   1112..1203    +  misc_feature   pause site: RNA polymerase II transcriptional pause signal from the human α2 globin gene
   1217..1396    +  promoter       NOS promoter: nopaline synthase promoter
   1407..1491    +  CDS            luciferase (fragment): firefly luciferase; luc+; enhanced luc+ version of the luciferase gene
   1491..1679    +  intron         IV2 intron: modified second intron of the potato ST-LS1 gene (Vancanneyt et al., 1990)
   1678..3248    +  CDS            luciferase (fragment): firefly luciferase; luc+; enhanced luc+ version of the luciferase gene
   3255..3507    +  terminator     NOS terminator: nopaline synthase terminator and poly(A) signal
   3508..3556    +  polyA_signal   poly(A) signal: synthetic polyadenylation signal
   3570..3661    +  misc_feature   pause site: RNA polymerase II transcriptional pause signal from the human α2 globin gene
   3680..3698    -  promoter       T3 promoter: promoter for bacteriophage T3 RNA polymerase
   3743..3759    -  protein_bind   lac operator: The lac repressor binds to the lac operator to inhibit transcription in E. coli. This inhibition can be relieved by adding lactose or isopropyl-β-D-thiogalactopyranoside (IPTG). lac repressor encoded by lacI
   3767..3797    -  promoter       lac promoter: promoter for the E. coli lac operon
   3812..3833    -  protein_bind   CAP binding site: CAP binding activates transcription in the presence of cAMP. E. coli catabolite activator protein
   3846..3938    -  CDS            lacI (fragment): lac repressor; lacI; The lac repressor binds to the lac operator to inhibit transcription in E. coli. This inhibition can be relieved by adding lactose or isopropyl-β-D-thiogalactopyranoside (IPTG).
   4121..4709    -  rep_origin     ori: high-copy-number ColE1/pMB1/pBR322/pUC origin of replication
   4880..5740    -  CDS            AmpR: β-lactamase; bla; confers resistance to ampicillin, carbenicillin, and related antibiotics
   5741..5845    -  promoter       AmpR promoter: bla
   5898..6326    -  rep_origin     f1 ori (sequence partly withheld): f1 bacteriophage origin of replication; arrow indicates direction of (+) strand synthesis
   6331..6488    -  CDS            lacZα (fragment): LacZα fragment of β-galactosidase; lacZ fragment
   6491..6509    +  promoter       T7 promoter: promoter for bacteriophage T7 RNA polymerase
   6554..6842    +  promoter       CaMV 35S promoter (fragment): strong constitutive promoter from cauliflower mosaic virus
   6951..7139    +  intron         IV2 intron: modified second intron of the potato ST-LS1 gene (Vancanneyt et al., 1990)
   7137..721     +  CDS            LUCI_RENRE (across the origin): Experimental evidence at protein level: Swiss-Prot protein existence level 1. Upon binding the substrate, the enzyme catalyzes an oxygenation, producing a very short-lived hydroperoxide that cyclizes into a dioxetanone structure, which collapses, releasing a CO(2) molecule. The spontaneous breakdown of the dioxetanone releases the energy (about 50 kcal/mole) that is necessary to generate the excited state of the coelenteramide product, which is the singlet form of the monoanion. In vivo the product undergoes the process of nonradiative energy transfer to an accessory protein, a green fluoresce
>Addgene plasmid #239893 | LLP971 | addgene full sequence | sequence record 490739 | Addgene NGS Result
TAGGTGTATTATCCCAGATCTTATCGGAATGGGAAAGTCTGGTAAATCTGGAAATGGTTCTTACAGACTT
TTGGATCATTATAAGTACCTCACAGCTTGGTTCGAACTTCTCAACTTACCTAAGAAGATTATTTTCGTTG
GACACGATTGGGGTGCTTGCTTGGCATTCCATTACTCATACGAACACCAAGATAAGATCAAAGCTATAGT
TCATGCAGAGAGTGTTGTGGATGTGATAGAATCTTGGGATGAGTGGCCAGATATTGAAGAGGATATTGCT
TTGATCAAGTCTGAAGAGGGAGAAAAGATGGTTCTCGAAAATAACTTTTTCGTGGAAACTATGCTTCCTT
CAAAGATTATGAGAAAATTGGAACCAGAAGAGTTTGCTGCATATCTCGAACCTTTCAAGGAAAAAGGAGA
GGTTAGAAGGCCAACACTCAGTTGGCCTAGGGAAATACCATTAGTTAAGGGAGGTAAACCTGATGTTGTG
CAGATCGTGAGAAATTATAACGCTTACCTTAGGGCATCAGATGATTTGCCTAAGATGTTCATCGAGTCAG
ATCCAGGATTTTTCAGTAATGCTATAGTTGAAGGTGCAAAGAAATTTCCAAACACCGAGTTCGTTAAGGT
GAAAGGATTGCATTTCTCACAAGAAGATGCTCCTGATGAGATGGGAAAGTATATTAAGTCTTTTGTTGAA
AGAGTGCTCAAAAACGAGCAGGGTTCTCGATCTGATGCTTCTGAAGTAACGTCAACAAGCTCCCAGTCTG
AGGTATGCACAGTGGAAACGCCAGGTTGTGTTGGTTCTTAAGGTACCCGGCCATGCTAGAGTCCGCAAAA
ATCACCAGTCTCTCTCTACAAATCTATCTCTCTCTATTTTTCTCCAGAATAATGTGTGAGTAGTTCCCAG
ATAAGGGAATTAGGGTTCTTATAGGGTTTCGCTCATGTGTTGAGCATATAAGAAACCCTTAGTATGTATT
TGTATTTGTAAAATACTTCTATCAATAAAATTTCTAATTCCTAAAACCAAAATCCAGTGACCTACTAGTA
ATAAAATATCTTTATTTTCATTACATCTGTGTGTTGGTTTTTTGTGTGAATCGATAGTACTAACATACGC
TCTCCATCAAAACAAAACGAAACAAAACAAACTAGCAAAATAGGCTGTCCCCAGTGCAAGTGCAGGTGCC
AGAACATTTCTCTAGCGCTCTCTAGAGAACCGCAACGTTGAAGGAGCCACTGAGCCGCGGGTTTCTGGAG
TTTAATGAGCTAAGCACATACGTCAGAAACCATTATTGCGCGTTCAAAAGTCGCCTAAGGTCACTATCAG
CTAGCAAATATTTCTTGTCAAAAATGCTCCACTGACGTTCCATAAATTCCCCTCGGTATCCAATTAGAGT
CCATGGATGGAAGACGCCAAAAACATAAAGAAAGGCCCGGCGCCATTCTATCCGCTGGAAGATGGAACCG
CTGGAGAGCAACTGCATAAGGTAAGTTTCTGCTTCTACCTTTGATATATATATAATAATTATCATTAATT
AGTAGTAATATAATATTTCAAATATTTTTTTCAAAATAAAAGAATGTAGTATATAGCAATTGCTTTTCTG
TAGTTTATAAGTGTGTATATTTTAATTTATAACTTTTCTAATATATGACCAAAATTTGTTGATGTGCAGG
CTATGAAGAGATACGCCCTGGTTCCTGGAACAATTGCTTTTACAGATGCACATATCGAGGTGGACATCAC
TTACGCTGAGTACTTCGAAATGTCCGTTCGGTTGGCAGAAGCTATGAAACGATATGGGCTGAATACAAAT
CACAGAATCGTCGTATGCAGTGAAAACTCTCTTCAATTCTTTATGCCGGTGTTGGGCGCGTTATTTATCG
GAGTTGCAGTTGCGCCCGCGAACGACATTTATAATGAACGTGAATTGCTCAACAGTATGGGCATTTCGCA
GCCTACCGTGGTGTTCGTTTCCAAAAAGGGGTTGCAAAAAATTTTGAACGTGCAAAAAAAGCTCCCAATC
ATCCAAAAAATTATTATCATGGATTCTAAAACGGATTACCAGGGATTTCAGTCGATGTACACGTTCGTCA
CATCTCATCTACCTCCCGGTTTTAATGAATACGATTTTGTGCCAGAGTCCTTCGATAGGGACAAGACAAT
TGCACTGATCATGAACTCCTCTGGATCTACTGGTCTGCCTAAAGGTGTCGCTCTGCCTCATAGAACTGCC
TGCGTGAGATTCTCGCATGCCAGAGATCCTATTTTTGGCAATCAAATCATTCCGGATACTGCGATTTTAA
GTGTTGTTCCATTCCATCACGGTTTTGGAATGTTTACTACACTCGGATATTTGATATGTGGATTTCGAGT
CGTCTTAATGTATAGATTTGAAGAAGAGCTGTTTCTGAGGAGCCTTCAGGATTACAAGATTCAAAGTGCG
CTGCTGGTGCCAACCCTATTCTCCTTCTTCGCCAAAAGCACTCTGATTGACAAATACGATTTATCTAATT
TACACGAAATTGCTTCTGGTGGCGCTCCCCTCTCTAAGGAAGTCGGGGAAGCGGTTGCCAAGAGGTTCCA
TCTGCCAGGTATCAGGCAAGGATATGGGCTCACTGAGACTACATCAGCTATTCTGATTACACCCGAGGGG
GATGATAAACCGGGCGCGGTCGGTAAAGTTGTTCCATTTTTTGAAGCGAAGGTTGTGGATCTGGATACCG
GGAAAACGCTGGGCGTTAATCAAAGAGGCGAACTGTGTGTGAGAGGTCCTATGATTATGTCCGGTTATGT
AAACAATCCGGAAGCGACCAACGCCTTGATTGACAAGGATGGATGGCTACATTCTGGAGACATAGCTTAC
TGGGACGAAGACGAACACTTCTTCATCGTTGACCGCCTGAAGTCTCTGATTAAGTACAAAGGCTATCAGG
TGGCTCCCGCTGAATTGGAATCCATCTTGCTCCAACACCCCAACATCTTCGACGCAGGTGTCGCAGGTCT
TCCCGACGATGACGCCGGTGAACTTCCCGCCGCCGTTGTTGTTTTGGAGCACGGAAAGACGATGACGGAA
AAAGAGATCGTGGATTACGTCGCCAGTCAAGTAACAACCGCGAAAAAGTTGCGCGGAGGAGTTGTGTTTG
TGGACGAAGTACCGAAAGGTCTTACCGGAAAACTCGACGCAAGAAAAATCAGAGAGATCCTCATAAAGGC
CAAGAAGGGCGGAAAGATCGCCGTGTAACTCGAGGATCGTTCAAACATTTGGCAATAAAGTTTCTTAAGA
TTGAATCCTGTTGCCGGTCTTGCGACGATTATCATATAATTTCTGTTGAATTACGTTAAGCATGTAATAA
TTAACATGTAATGCATGACGTTATTTATGAGATGGGTTTTTATGATTAGAGTCCCGCAATTATACATTTA
ATACGCGATAGAAAACAAAATATAGCGCGCAAACTAGGATAAATTATCGCGCGCGGTGTCATCTATGTTA
CTAGATCAATAAAATATCTTTATTTTCATTACATCTGTGTGTTGGTTTTTTGTGTGAATCGATAGTACTA
ACATACGCTCTCCATCAAAACAAAACGAAACAAAACAAACTAGCAAAATAGGCTGTCCCCAGTGCAAGTG
CAGGTGCCAGAACATTTCTCTGAGCTCCAGCTTTTGTTCCCTTTAGTGAGGGTTAATTTCGAGCTTGGCG
TAATCATGGTCATAGCTGTTTCCTGTGTGAAATTGTTATCCGCTCACAATTCCACACAACATACGAGCCG
GAAGCATAAAGTGTAAAGCCTGGGGTGCCTAATGAGTGAGCTAACTCACATTAATTGCGTTGCGCTCACT
GCCCGCTTTCCAGTCGGGAAACCTGTCGTGCCAGCTGCATTAATGAATCGGCCAACGCGCGGGGAGAGGC
GGTTTGCGTATTGGGCGCTCTTCCGCTTCCTCGCTCACTGACTCGCTGCGCTCGGTCGTTCGGCTGCGGC
GAGCGGTATCAGCTCACTCAAAGGCGGTAATACGGTTATCCACAGAATCAGGGGATAACGCAGGAAAGAA
CATGTGAGCAAAAGGCCAGCAAAAGGCCAGGAACCGTAAAAAGGCCGCGTTGCTGGCGTTTTTCCATAGG
CTCCGCCCCCCTGACGAGCATCACAAAAATCGACGCTCAAGTCAGAGGTGGCGAAACCCGACAGGACTAT
AAAGATACCAGGCGTTTCCCCCTGGAAGCTCCCTCGTGCGCTCTCCTGTTCCGACCCTGCCGCTTACCGG
ATACCTGTCCGCCTTTCTCCCTTCGGGAAGCGTGGCGCTTTCTCATAGCTCACGCTGTAGGTATCTCAGT
TCGGTGTAGGTCGTTCGCTCCAAGCTGGGCTGTGTGCACGAACCCCCCGTTCAGCCCGACCGCTGCGCCT
TATCCGGTAACTATCGTCTTGAGTCCAACCCGGTAAGACACGACTTATCGCCACTGGCAGCAGCCACTGG
TAACAGGATTAGCAGAGCGAGGTATGTAGGCGGTGCTACAGAGTTCTTGAAGTGGTGGCCTAACTACGGC
TACACTAGAAGAACAGTATTTGGTATCTGCGCTCTGCTGAAGCCAGTTACCTTCGGAAAAAGAGTTGGTA
GCTCTTGATCCGGCAAACAAACCACCGCTGGTAGCGGTGGTTTTTTTGTTTGCAAGCAGCAGATTACGCG
CAGAAAAAAAGGATCTCAAGAAGATCCTTTGATCTTTTCTACGGGGTCTGACGCTCAGTGGAACGAAAAC
TCACGTTAAGGGATTTTGGTCATGAGATTATCAAAAAGGATCTTCACCTAGATCCTTTTAAATTAAAAAT
GAAGTTTTAAATCAATCTAAAGTATATATGAGTAAACTTGGTCTGACAGTTACCAATGCTTAATCAGTGA
GGCACCTATCTCAGCGATCTGTCTATTTCGTTCATCCATAGTTGCCTGACTCCCCGTCGTGTAGATAACT
ACGATACGGGAGGGCTTACCATCTGGCCCCAGTGCTGCAATGATACCGCGAGACCCACGCTCACCGGCTC
CAGATTTATCAGCAATAAACCAGCCAGCCGGAAGGGCCGAGCGCAGAAGTGGTCCTGCAACTTTATCCGC
CTCCATCCAGTCTATTAATTGTTGCCGGGAAGCTAGAGTAAGTAGTTCGCCAGTTAATAGTTTGCGCAAC
GTTGTTGCCATTGCTACAGGCATCGTGGTGTCACGCTCGTCGTTTGGTATGGCTTCATTCAGCTCCGGTT
CCCAACGATCAAGGCGAGTTACATGATCCCCCATGTTGTGCAAAAAAGCGGTTAGCTCCTTCGGTCCTCC
GATCGTTGTCAGAAGTAAGTTGGCCGCAGTGTTATCACTCATGGTTATGGCAGCACTGCATAATTCTCTT
ACTGTCATGCCATCCGTAAGATGCTTTTCTGTGACTGGTGAGTACTCAACCAAGTCATTCTGAGAATAGT
GTATGCGGCGACCGAGTTGCTCTTGCCCGGCGTCAATACGGGATAATACCGCGCCACATAGCAGAACTTT
AAAAGTGCTCATCATTGGAAAACGTTCTTCGGGGCGAAAACTCTCAAGGATCTTACCGCTGTTGAGATCC
AGTTCGATGTAACCCACTCGTGCACCCAACTGATCTTCAGCATCTTTTACTTTCACCAGCGTTTCTGGGT
GAGCAAAAACAGGAAGGCAAAATGCCGCAAAAAAGGGAATAAGGGCGACACGGAAATGTTGAATACTCAT
ACTCTTCCTTTTTCAATATTATTGAAGCATTTATCAGGGTTATTGTCTCATGAGCGGATACATATTTGAA
TGTATTTAGAAAAATAAACAAATAGGGGTTCCGCGCACATTTCCCCGAAAAGTGCCACCTAAATTGTAAG
CGTTAATATTTTGTTAAAATTCGCGTTAAATTTTTGTTAAATCAGCTCATTTTTTAACCAATAGGCCGAA
ATCGGCAAAATCCCTTATAAATCAAAAGAATAGACCGAGATAGGGT
[37 nt withheld, positions 5997-6033]
AAAGAACGTGGACTCCAACGTCAAAGG
[49 nt withheld, positions 6061-6109]
T
[91 nt withheld, positions 6111-6201]
G
[124 nt withheld, positions 6203-6326]
CCCATTCGCCATTCAGGCTGCGCAACTGTTGGGAAGGGCGATCGGTGCGGGCCTCTTCGCTATTACGCCA
GCTGGCGAAAGGGGGATGTGCTGCAAGGCGATTAAGTTGGGTAACGCCAGGGTTTTCCCAGTCACGACGT
TGTAAAACGACGGCCAGTGAATTGTAATACGACTCACTATAGGGCGAATTGGGTACAAGCTTGATCATGC
CGAATTCCGAACGCGTTTGAGACTTTTCAACAAAGGGTAATATCGGGAAACCTCCTCGGATTCCATTGCC
CAGCTATCTGTCACTTCATCAAAAGGACAGTAGAAAAGGAAGGTGGCACCTACAAATGCCATCATTGCGA
TAAAGGAAAGGCTATCGTTCAAGATGCCTCTGCCGACAGTGGTCCCAAAGATGGACCCCCACCCACGAGG
AGCATCGTGGAAAAAGAAGACGTTCCAACCACGTCTTCAAAGCAAGTGGATTGATGTGATATCTCCACTG
ACGTAAGGGATGACGCACAATCCCACGATGTGGAGGCGACCGTGTCTGGTATATAAGTTTATTCAGCCGG
GAGTCTGGGGACGGATCCGTCGACATAACTGCAGATGACTTCAAAGGTGTATGATCCTGAGCAGGTAAGT
TTCTGCTTCTACCTTTGATATATATATAATAATTATCATTAATTAGTAGTAATATAATATTTCAAATATT
TTTTTCAAAATAAAAGAATGTAGTATATAGCAATTGCTTTTCTGTAGTTTATAAGTGTGTATATTTTAAT
TTATAACTTTTCTAATATATGACCAAAATTTGTTGATGTGCAGAGAAAAAGAATGATAACTGGTCCACAA
TGGTGGGCAAGATGTAAACAGATGAACGTGCTTGATTCTTTCATTAATTACTACGATTCAGAAAAGCACG
CTGAGAATGCAGTTATCTTTCTTCACGGAAACGCTGCATCTTCATATTTGTGGAGACATGTTGTGCCTCA
CATTGAACCAGTGGC
